Addgene plasmid #25847: pcDNA3-LAP2-YFP-NLS
Depositing lab: Alice Ting. Depositing organization: Massachusetts Institute of Technology. Publication: A fluorophore ligase for site-specific protein labeling inside living cells. Uttamapinant C, White KA, Baruah H, Thompson S, Fernandez-Suarez M, Puthenveetil S, Ting AY. Proc Natl Acad Sci U S A. 2010 Jun 15. 107(24):10914-9. 10.1073/pnas.0914067107 PubMed 20534555.
Backbone
  Vector backbone: pcDNA3
  Backbone size w/o insert (bp): 5500
  Vector type: Mammalian Expression
Growth in bacteria
  Bacterial resistance: Ampicillin, 100 μg/mL
  Growth temperature: 37°C
  Growth strain: DH5alpha
  Copy number: High Copy
Gene/Insert
  Gene/Insert name: LAP2-YFP-NLS (alt name: Coumarin PRIME positive control plasmid)
  Insert size (bp): 867
  Tag / fusion protein: His (N terminal on backbone); NLS (C terminal on insert)
  Cloning method: Restriction Enzyme; 5′ cloning site NheI (not destroyed); 3′ cloning site XhoI (not destroyed)
  Sequencing primers: 5′ T7
Terms and licenses: Academic/Nonprofit Terms; Industry Terms: Not Available to Industry
How to cite: pcDNA3-LAP2-YFP-NLS was a gift from Alice Ting (Addgene plasmid # 25847 ; http://n2t.net/addgene:25847 ; RRID:Addgene_25847)
