[The description below was written by a language model from this plasmid's Addgene catalogue record and pLannotate feature annotations shown in this document.]
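Description:
pcDNA3-LAP2-YFP-NLS is a mammalian expression plasmid built on the pcDNA3 backbone, with a depositor sequence of about 6.3 kb. It is maintained in E. coli through a high-copy ColE1/pUC-type origin and selected with ampicillin via the β-lactamase gene. An f1 origin is also present. For mammalian cells, the backbone carries a neomycin phosphotransferase gene driven by the SV40 early promoter and terminated by an SV40 polyadenylation signal, which permits G418 selection of stable transfectants.

The roughly 870 bp insert was cloned between NheI and XhoI, downstream of the CMV immediate-early enhancer/promoter and upstream of the bovine growth hormone poly(A) signal. Flanking T7 and SP6 promoters are standard pcDNA3 elements, and the T7 site serves as the sequencing primer site. The encoded protein is a fusion of LAP2, enhanced yellow fluorescent protein and a C-terminal nuclear localisation signal, with an N-terminal His tag. The short "capTEV" fragment annotated just upstream of EYFP probably reflects this His-tag region. LAP2 and the NLS are not annotated separately in the feature table. The short HIV-1 LTR, bleomycin-resistance and lacI fragments are likely backbone remnants or annotation matches rather than functional parts.

The catalogue lists the construct as the positive control plasmid for coumarin PRIME, and the associated publication describes a fluorophore ligase for site-specific protein labelling inside living cells. In that setting, the LAP2 peptide is presumably the ligase's recognition sequence. YFP marks the transfected cells, and the NLS confines the fusion to the nucleus, so specific coumarin labelling can be judged by its co-localisation with nuclear YFP.
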