Features (pLannotate 1.2.2; 22 found; start..end, strand, type, name):
     36..80      -  misc_feature   bom (fragment): basis of mobility region from pBR322
    235..614     +  enhancer       CMV enhancer: human cytomegalovirus immediate early enhancer
    615..818     +  promoter       CMV promoter: human cytomegalovirus (CMV) immediate early promoter
    814..847     +  LTR            5' LTR (truncated) (fragment): truncated 5' long terminal repeat (LTR) from HIV-1
    863..881     +  promoter       T7 promoter: promoter for bacteriophage T7 RNA polymerase
    922..942     +  CDS            capTEV™ (fragment): composite tag for in vivo biotinylation, TEV protease cleavage, and 6xHis tagging
   1006..1722    +  CDS            EYFP: EYFP is a basic (constitutively fluorescent) green/yellow fluorescent protein published in 1996, derived from Aequorea victoria. It is reported to be a very rapidly-maturing weak dimer with high acid sensitivity.
   1840..1858    -  promoter       SP6 promoter: promoter for bacteriophage SP6 RNA polymerase
   1884..2108    +  polyA_signal   bGH poly(A) signal: bovine growth hormone polyadenylation signal
   2112..2133    +  promoter       SV40 promoter (fragment): SV40 enhancer and early promoter
   2154..2582    +  rep_origin     f1 ori (sequence partly withheld): f1 bacteriophage origin of replication; arrow indicates direction of (+) strand synthesis
   2596..2926    +  promoter       SV40 promoter: SV40 enhancer and early promoter
   2993..3784    +  CDS            neo: KKA2_KLEPN - Also known as kan, nptII. Experimental evidence at protein level: Swiss-Prot protein existence level 1. Resistance to kanamycin, neomycin, paromomycin, ribostamycin, butirosin and gentamicin B. From Klebsiella pneumoniae.
   3808..3966    +  CDS            ble (fragment): BLE_KLEPN - Experimental evidence at protein level: Swiss-Prot protein existence level 1. Binding protein with a strong affinity to the bleomycin family of antibiotics. Binds to CL990; an antimitotic-antibiotic compound. From Klebsiella pneumoniae.
   3961..4082    +  polyA_signal   SV40 poly(A) signal: SV40 polyadenylation signal
   4155..4171    -  protein_bind   lac operator: The lac repressor binds to the lac operator to inhibit transcription in E. coli. This inhibition can be relieved by adding lactose or isopropyl-β-D-thiogalactopyranoside (IPTG). lac repressor encoded by lacI
   4179..4209    -  promoter       lac promoter: promoter for the E. coli lac operon
   4224..4245    -  protein_bind   CAP binding site: CAP binding activates transcription in the presence of cAMP. E. coli catabolite activator protein
   4258..4350    -  CDS            lacI (fragment): lac repressor; lacI; The lac repressor binds to the lac operator to inhibit transcription in E. coli. This inhibition can be relieved by adding lactose or isopropyl-β-D-thiogalactopyranoside (IPTG).
   4533..5121    -  rep_origin     ori: high-copy-number ColE1/pMB1/pBR322/pUC origin of replication
   5292..6152    -  CDS            AmpR: β-lactamase; bla; confers resistance to ampicillin, carbenicillin, and related antibiotics
   6153..6257    -  promoter       AmpR promoter: bla
>Addgene plasmid #25847 | pcDNA3-LAP2-YFP-NLS | depositor full sequence | sequence record 12115 | Author sequence
GACGGATCGGGAGATCTCCCGATCCCCTATGGTCGACTCTCAGTACAATCTGCTCTGATGCCGCATAGTT
AAGCCAGTATCTGCTCCCTGCTTGTGTGTTGGAGGTCGCTGAGTAGTGCGCGAGCAAAATTTAAGCTACA
ACAAGGCAAGGCTTGACCGACAATTGCATGAAGAATCTGCTTAGGGTTAGGCGTTTTGCGCTGCTTCGCG
ATGTACGGGCCAGATATACGCGTTGACATTGATTATTGACTAGTTATTAATAGTAATCAATTACGGGGTC
ATTAGTTCATAGCCCATATATGGAGTTCCGCGTTACATAACTTACGGTAAATGGCCCGCCTGGCTGACCG
CCCAACGACCCCCGCCCATTGACGTCAATAATGACGTATGTTCCCATAGTAACGCCAATAGGGACTTTCC
ATTGACGTCAATGGGTGGACTATTTACGGTAAACTGCCCACTTGGCAGTACATCAAGTGTATCATATGCC
AAGTACGCCCCCTATTGACGTCAATGACGGTAAATGGCCCGCCTGGCATTATGCCCAGTACATGACCTTA
TGGGACTTTCCTACTTGGCAGTACATCTACGTATTAGTCATCGCTATTACCATGGTGATGCGGTTTTGGC
AGTACATCAATGGGCGTGGATAGCGGTTTGACTCACGGGGATTTCCAAGTCTCCACCCCATTGACGTCAA
TGGGAGTTTGTTTTGGCACCAAAATCAACGGGACTTTCCAAAATGTCGTAACAACTCCGCCCCATTGACG
CAAATGGGCGGTAGGCGTGTACGGTGGGAGGTCTATATAAGCAGAGCTCTCTGGCTAACTAGAGAACCCA
CTGCTTACTGGCTTATCGAAATTAATACGACTCACTATAGGGAGACCCAAGCTTGCGGCCGCCACCATGG
TGCGGGGTTCTCATCATCATCATCATCATGGTATGGCTAGCGGCTTCGAGATCGACAAGGTGTGGTACGA
CCTGGACGCCAAGGATCCGAGCTCGATGGTGAGCAAGGGCGAGGAGCTGTTCACCGGGGTGGTGCCCATC
CTGGTCGAGCTGGACGGCGACGTAAACGGCCACAAGTTCAGCGTGTCCGGCGAGGGCGAGGGCGATGCCA
CCTACGGCAAGCTGACCCTGAAGTTCATCTGCACCACCGGCAAGCTGCCCGTGCCCTGGCCCACCCTCGT
GACCACCTTCGGCTACGGCCTGCAGTGCTTCGCCCGCTACCCCGACCACATGAAGCAGCACGACTTCTTC
AAGTCCGCCATGCCCGAAGGCTACGTCCAGGAGCGCACCATCTTCTTCAAGGACGACGGCAACTACAAGA
CCCGCGCCGAGGTGAAGTTCGAGGGCGACACCCTGGTGAACCGCATCGAGCTGAAGGGCATCGACTTCAA
GGAGGACGGCAACATCCTGGGGCACAAGCTGGAGTACAACTACAACAGCCACAACGTCTATATCATGGCC
GACAAGCAGAAGAACGGCATCAAGGTGAACTTCAAGATCCGCCACAACATCGAGGACGGCAGCGTGCAGC
TCGCCGACCACTACCAGCAGAACACCCCCATCGGCGACGGCCCCGTGCTGCTGCCCGACAACCACTACCT
GAGCTACCAGTCCGCCCTGAGCAAAGACCCCAACGAGAAGCGCGATCACATGGTCCTGCTGGAGTTCGTG
ACCGCCGCCGGGATCACTCTCGGCATGGACGAGCTATACAAGGAATTCAGCAGGGCTGACCCCAAGAAGA
AGAGGAAGGTGGACCCCAAGAAGAAGAGGAAGGTGGACCCCAAGAAGAAGAGGAAGGTGTGACTCGAGCA
TGCATCTAGAGGGCCCTATTCTATAGTGTCACCTAAATGCTAGAGCTCGCTGATCAGCCTCGACTGTGCC
TTCTAGTTGCCAGCCATCTGTTGTTTGCCCCTCCCCCGTGCCTTCCTTGACCCTGGAAGGTGCCACTCCC
ACTGTCCTTTCCTAATAAAATGAGGAAATTGCATCGCATTGTCTGAGTAGGTGTCATTCTATTCTGGGGG
GTGGGGTGGGGCAGGACAGCAAGGGGGAGGATTGGGAAGACAATAGCAGGCATGCTGGGGATGCGGTGGG
CTCTATGGCTTCTGAGGCGGAAAGAACCAGCTGGGGCTCTAGGGGGTATCCCC
[124 nt withheld, positions 2154-2277]
C
[32 nt withheld, positions 2279-2310]
CA
[57 nt withheld, positions 2313-2369]
A
[49 nt withheld, positions 2371-2419]
CCTTTGACGTTGGAGTCCACGTTCTTT
[37 nt withheld, positions 2447-2483]
ACCCTATCTCGGTCTATTCTTTTGATTTATAAGGGATTTTGGGGATTTCGGCCTATTGGTTAAAAAATGA
GCTGATTTAACAAAAATTTAACGCGAATTAATTCTGTGGAATGTGTGTCAGTTAGGGTGTGGAAAGTCCC
CAGGCTCCCCAGGCAGGCAGAAGTATGCAAAGCATGCATCTCAATTAGTCAGCAACCAGGTGTGGAAAGT
CCCCAGGCTCCCCAGCAGGCAGAAGTATGCAAAGCATGCATCTCAATTAGTCAGCAACCATAGTCCCGCC
CCTAACTCCGCCCATCCCGCCCCTAACTCCGCCCAGTTCCGCCCATTCTCCGCCCCATGGCTGACTAATT
TTTTTTATTTATGCAGAGGCCGAGGCCGCCTCTGCCTCTGAGCTATTCCAGAAGTAGTGAGGAGGCTTTT
TTGGAGGCCTAGGCTTTTGCAAAAAGCTCCCGGGAGCTTGTATATCCATTTTCGGATCTGATCAAGAGAC
AGGATGAGGATCGTTTCGCATGATTGAACAAGATGGATTGCACGCAGGTTCTCCGGCCGCTTGGGTGGAG
AGGCTATTCGGCTATGACTGGGCACAACAGACAATCGGCTGCTCTGATGCCGCCGTGTTCCGGCTGTCAG
CGCAGGGGCGCCCGGTTCTTTTTGTCAAGACCGACCTGTCCGGTGCCCTGAATGAACTGCAGGACGAGGC
AGCGCGGCTATCGTGGCTGGCCACGACGGGCGTTCCTTGCGCAGCTGTGCTCGACGTTGTCACTGAAGCG
GGAAGGGACTGGCTGCTATTGGGCGAAGTGCCGGGGCAGGATCTCCTGTCATCTCACCTTGCTCCTGCCG
AGAAAGTATCCATCATGGCTGATGCAATGCGGCGGCTGCATACGCTTGATCCGGCTACCTGCCCATTCGA
CCACCAAGCGAAACATCGCATCGAGCGAGCACGTACTCGGATGGAAGCCGGTCTTGTCGATCAGGATGAT
CTGGACGAAGAGCATCAGGGGCTCGCGCCAGCCGAACTGTTCGCCAGGCTCAAGGCGCGCATGCCCGACG
GCGAGGATCTCGTCGTGACCCATGGCGATGCCTGCTTGCCGAATATCATGGTGGAAAATGGCCGCTTTTC
TGGATTCATCGACTGTGGCCGGCTGGGTGTGGCGGACCGCTATCAGGACATAGCGTTGGCTACCCGTGAT
ATTGCTGAAGAGCTTGGCGGCGAATGGGCTGACCGCTTCCTCGTGCTTTACGGTATCGCCGCTCCCGATT
CGCAGCGCATCGCCTTCTATCGCCTTCTTGACGAGTTCTTCTGAGCGGGACTCTGGGGTTCGAAATGACC
GACCAAGCGACGCCCAACCTGCCATCACGAGATTTCGATTCCACCGCCGCCTTCTATGAAAGGTTGGGCT
TCGGAATCGTTTTCCGGGACGCCGGCTGGATGATCCTCCAGCGCGGGGATCTCATGCTGGAGTTCTTCGC
CCACCCCAACTTGTTTATTGCAGCTTATAATGGTTACAAATAAAGCAATAGCATCACAAATTTCACAAAT
AAAGCATTTTTTTCACTGCATTCTAGTTGTGGTTTGTCCAAACTCATCAATGTATCTTATCATGTCTGTA
TACCGTCGACCTCTAGCTAGAGCTTGGCGTAATCATGGTCATAGCTGTTTCCTGTGTGAAATTGTTATCC
GCTCACAATTCCACACAACATACGAGCCGGAAGCATAAAGTGTAAAGCCTGGGGTGCCTAATGAGTGAGC
TAACTCACATTAATTGCGTTGCGCTCACTGCCCGCTTTCCAGTCGGGAAACCTGTCGTGCCAGCTGCATT
AATGAATCGGCCAACGCGCGGGGAGAGGCGGTTTGCGTATTGGGCGCTCTTCCGCTTCCTCGCTCACTGA
CTCGCTGCGCTCGGTCGTTCGGCTGCGGCGAGCGGTATCAGCTCACTCAAAGGCGGTAATACGGTTATCC
ACAGAATCAGGGGATAACGCAGGAAAGAACATGTGAGCAAAAGGCCAGCAAAAGGCCAGGAACCGTAAAA
AGGCCGCGTTGCTGGCGTTTTTCCATAGGCTCCGCCCCCCTGACGAGCATCACAAAAATCGACGCTCAAG
TCAGAGGTGGCGAAACCCGACAGGACTATAAAGATACCAGGCGTTTCCCCCTGGAAGCTCCCTCGTGCGC
TCTCCTGTTCCGACCCTGCCGCTTACCGGATACCTGTCCGCCTTTCTCCCTTCGGGAAGCGTGGCGCTTT
CTCAATGCTCACGCTGTAGGTATCTCAGTTCGGTGTAGGTCGTTCGCTCCAAGCTGGGCTGTGTGCACGA
ACCCCCCGTTCAGCCCGACCGCTGCGCCTTATCCGGTAACTATCGTCTTGAGTCCAACCCGGTAAGACAC
GACTTATCGCCACTGGCAGCAGCCACTGGTAACAGGATTAGCAGAGCGAGGTATGTAGGCGGTGCTACAG
AGTTCTTGAAGTGGTGGCCTAACTACGGCTACACTAGAAGGACAGTATTTGGTATCTGCGCTCTGCTGAA
GCCAGTTACCTTCGGAAAAAGAGTTGGTAGCTCTTGATCCGGCAAACAAACCACCGCTGGTAGCGGTGGT
TTTTTTGTTTGCAAGCAGCAGATTACGCGCAGAAAAAAAGGATCTCAAGAAGATCCTTTGATCTTTTCTA
CGGGGTCTGACGCTCAGTGGAACGAAAACTCACGTTAAGGGATTTTGGTCATGAGATTATCAAAAAGGAT
CTTCACCTAGATCCTTTTAAATTAAAAATGAAGTTTTAAATCAATCTAAAGTATATATGAGTAAACTTGG
TCTGACAGTTACCAATGCTTAATCAGTGAGGCACCTATCTCAGCGATCTGTCTATTTCGTTCATCCATAG
TTGCCTGACTCCCCGTCGTGTAGATAACTACGATACGGGAGGGCTTACCATCTGGCCCCAGTGCTGCAAT
GATACCGCGAGACCCACGCTCACCGGCTCCAGATTTATCAGCAATAAACCAGCCAGCCGGAAGGGCCGAG
CGCAGAAGTGGTCCTGCAACTTTATCCGCCTCCATCCAGTCTATTAATTGTTGCCGGGAAGCTAGAGTAA
GTAGTTCGCCAGTTAATAGTTTGCGCAACGTTGTTGCCATTGCTACAGGCATCGTGGTGTCACGCTCGTC
GTTTGGTATGGCTTCATTCAGCTCCGGTTCCCAACGATCAAGGCGAGTTACATGATCCCCCATGTTGTGC
AAAAAAGCGGTTAGCTCCTTCGGTCCTCCGATCGTTGTCAGAAGTAAGTTGGCCGCAGTGTTATCACTCA
TGGTTATGGCAGCACTGCATAATTCTCTTACTGTCATGCCATCCGTAAGATGCTTTTCTGTGACTGGTGA
GTACTCAACCAAGTCATTCTGAGAATAGTGTATGCGGCGACCGAGTTGCTCTTGCCCGGCGTCAATACGG
GATAATACCGCGCCACATAGCAGAACTTTAAAAGTGCTCATCATTGGAAAACGTTCTTCGGGGCGAAAAC
TCTCAAGGATCTTACCGCTGTTGAGATCCAGTTCGATGTAACCCACTCGTGCACCCAACTGATCTTCAGC
ATCTTTTACTTTCACCAGCGTTTCTGGGTGAGCAAAAACAGGAAGGCAAAATGCCGCAAAAAAGGGAATA
AGGGCGACACGGAAATGTTGAATACTCATACTCTTCCTTTTTCAATATTATTGAAGCATTTATCAGGGTT
ATTGTCTCATGAGCGGATACATATTTGAATGTATTTAGAAAAATAAACAAATAGGGGTTCCGCGCACATT
TCCCCGAAAAGTGCCACCTGACGTC
