>Addgene plasmid #25847 | pcDNA3-LAP2-YFP-NLS | addgene partial sequence | sequence record 31856 | 25847 with SP6
GATAACCTTCCTCTTCTTCTTGGGGTCACCTTCCTCTTCTTCTTGGGGTCCACCTTCCTCTTCTTCTTGG
GGTCAGCCCTGCTGAATTCCTTGTATAGCTCGTCCATGCCGAGAGTGATCCCGGCGGCGGTCACGAACTC
CAGCAGGACCATGTGATCGCGCTTCTCGTTGGGGTCTTTGCTCAGGGCGGACTGGTAGCTCAGGTAGTGG
TTGTCGGGCAGCAGCACGGGGCCGTCGCCGATGGGGGTGTTCTGCTGGTAGTGGTCGGCGAGCTGCACGC
TGCCGTCCTCGATGTTGTGGCGGATCTTGAAGTTCACCTTGATGCCGTTCTTCTGCTTGTCGGCCATGAT
ATAGACGTTGTGGCTGTTGTAGTTGTACTCCAGCTTGTGCCCCAGGATGTTGCCGTCCTCCTTGAAGTCG
ATGCCCTTCAGCTCGATGCGGTTCACCAGGGTGTCGCCCTCGAACTTCACCTCGGCGCGGGTCTTGTAGT
TGCCGTCGTCCTTGAAGAAGATGGTGCGCTCCTGGACGTAGCCTTCGGGCATGGCGGACTTGAAGAAGTC
GTGCTGCTTCATGTGGTCGGGGTAGCGGGCGAAGCACTGCAGGCCGTAGCCGAAGGTGGTCACGAGGGTG
GGCCAGGGCACGGGCAGCTTGCCGGTGGTGCAGATGAACTTCAGGGTCAGCTTGCCGTAGGTGGCATCGC
CCTCGCCCTCGCCGGACACGCTGAACTTGTGGCCGTTTACGTCGCCGTCCAGCTCGACCAGGATGGGCAC
CACCCCGGTGAACAGCTCCTCGCCCTTGCTCACCATCGAGCTCGGATCCTTGGCGTCCAGGTCGTACCAC
ACCTTGTCGATCTCGAAGCCGCTAGCCATACCATGATGATGATGATGATAAACCCAC
