>Addgene plasmid #25847 | pcDNA3-LAP2-YFP-NLS | addgene partial sequence | sequence record 31857 | 25847 with CMV-F
TAGCAGAGCTCTCTGGCTACTAGAGAACCCACTGCTTACTGGCTTATCGAAATTAATACGACTCACTATA
GGGAGACCCAAGCTTGCGGCCGCCACCATGGTGCGGGGTTCTCATCATCATCATCATCATGGTATGGCTA
GCGGCTTCGAGATCGACAAGGTGTGGTACGACCTGGACGCCAAGGATCCGAGCTCGATGGTGAGCAAGGG
CGAGGAGCTGTTCACCGGGGTGGTGCCCATCCTGGTCGAGCTGGACGGCGACGTAAACGGCCACAAGTTC
AGCGTGTCCGGCGAGGGCGAGGGCGATGCCACCTACGGCAAGCTGACCCTGAAGTTCATCTGCACCACCG
GCAAGCTGCCCGTGCCCTGGCCCACCCTCGTGACCACCTTCGGCTACGGCCTGCAGTGCTTCGCCCGCTA
CCCCGACCACATGAAGCAGCACGACTTCTTCAAGTCCGCCATGCCCGAAGGCTACGTCCAGGAGCGCACC
ATCTTCTTCAAGGACGACGGCAACTACAAGACCCGCGCCGAGGTGAAGTTCGAGGGCGACACCCTGGTGA
ACCGCATCGAGCTGAAGGGCATCGACTTCAAGGAGGACGGCAACATCCTGGGGCACAAGCTGGAGTACAA
CTACAACAGCCACAACGTCTATATCATGGCCGACAAGCAGAAGAACGGCATCAAGGTGAACTTCAAGATC
CGCCACAACATCGAGGACGGCAGCGTGCAGCTCGCCGACCACTACCAGCAGAACACCCCCATCGGCGACG
GCCCCGTGCTGCTGCCCGACAACCACTACCTGAGCTACCAGTCCGCCCTGAGCAAAGACCCCAACGAGAA
GCGCGATCACATGGTCCTGCTGGAGTTCGTGACCGCCGCCGGGATCACTCTCGGCATGGACGAGCTATAC
AAGGAATTCAGCAGGG
