>Addgene plasmid #25847 | pcDNA3-LAP2-YFP-NLS | addgene partial sequence | sequence record 31858 | 25847 with BGH-rev
ACATTAGGTGAACTATAGAATAGGGCCCTCTAGATGCATGCTCGAGTCACACCTTCCTCTTCTTCTTGGG
GTCCACCTTCCTCTTCTTCTTGGGGTCCACCTTCCTCTTCTTCTTGGGGTCAGCCCTGCTGAATTCCTTG
TATAGCTCGTCCATGCCGAGAGTGATCCCGGCGGCGGTCACGAACTCCAGCAGGACCATGTGATCGCGCT
TCTCGTTGGGGTCTTTGCTCAGGGCGGACTGGTAGCTCAGGTAGTGGTTGTCGGGCAGCAGCACGGGGCC
GTCGCCGATGGGGGTGTTCTGCTGGTAGTGGTCGGCGAGCTGCACGCTGCCGTCCTCGATGTTGTGGCGG
ATCTTGAAGTTCACCTTGATGCCGTTCTTCTGCTTGTCGGCCATGATATAGACGTTGTGGCTGTTGTAGT
TGTACTCCAGCTTGTGCCCCAGGATGTTGCCGTCCTCCTTGAAGTCGATGCCCTTCAGCTCGATGCGGTT
CACCAGGGTGTCGCCCTCGAACTTCACCTCGGCGCGGGTCTTGTAGTTGCCGTCGTCCTTGAAGAAGATG
GTGCGCTCCTGGACGTAGCCTTCGGGCATGGCGGACTTGAAGAAGTCGTGCTGCTTCATGTGGTCGGGGT
AGCGGGCGAAGCACTGCAGGCCGTAGCCGAAGGTGGTCACGAGGGTGGGCCAGGGCACGGGCAGCTTGCC
GGTGGTGCAGATGAACTTCAGGGTCAGCTTGCCGTAGGTGGCATCGCCCTCGCCCTCGCCGGACACGCTG
AACTTGTGGCCGTTTACGTCGCCGTCCAGCTCGACCAGGATGGGCACCACCCCGGTGAACAGCTCCTCGC
CCTTGCTCACCATCGAGCTCGGATCCTTGGCGTCCANGTCGTAACACACCTTGTCGATCTCGAAGCCGCT
AGCCATACCATGATGATGATGATGATGAAAAACCCGCACCATGGTG
